>Addgene plasmid #194263 | TDP-43 _CTD_5M→A_CR | addgene full sequence | sequence record 381059 | Addgene NGS Result
AAACCGCCTCTCCCCGCGCGTTGGCCGATTCATTAATGCAGCTGGCACGACAGGTTTCCCGACTGGAAAG
CGGGCAGTGACTCATGACCAAAATCCCTTAACGTGAGTTACGCGCGCGTCGTTCCACTGAGCGTCAGACC
CCGTAGAAAAGATCAAAGGATCTTCTTGAGATCCTTTTTTTCTGCGCGTAATCTGCTGCTTGCAAACAAA
AAAACCACCGCTACCAGCGGTGGTTTGTTTGCCGGATCAAGAGCTACCAACTCTTTTTCCGAAGGTAACT
GGCTTCAGCAGAGCGCAGATACCAAATACTGTTCTTCTAGTGTAGCCGTAGTTAGCCCACCACTTCAAGA
ACTCTGTAGCACCGCCTACATACCTCGCTCTGCTAATCCTGTTACCAGTGGCTGCTGCCAGTGGCGATAA
GTCGTGTCTTACCGGGTTGGACTCAAGACGATAGTTACCGGATAAGGCGCAGCGGTCGGGCTGAACGGGG
GGTTCGTGCACACAGCCCAGCTTGGAGCGAACGACCTACACCGAACTGAGATACCTACAGCGTGAGCTAT
GAGAAAGCGCCACGCTTCCCGAAGGGAGAAAGGCGGACAGGTATCCGGTAAGCGGCAGGGTCGGAACAGG
AGAGCGCACGAGGGAGCTTCCAGGGGGAAACGCCTGGTATCTTTATAGTCCTGTCGGGTTTCGCCACCTC
TGACTTGAGCGTCGATTTTTGTGATGCTCGTCAGGGGGGCGGAGCCTATGGAAAAACGCCAGCAACGCGG
CCTTTTTACGGTTCCTGGCCTTTTGCTGGCCTTTTGCTCACATGTTCTTTCCTGCGTTATCCCCTGATTC
TGTGGATAACCGTATTACCGCCTTTGAGTGAGCTGATACCGCTCGCCGCAGCCGAACGACCGAGCGCAGC
GAGTCAGTGAGCGAGGAAGCGGAAGGCGAGAGTAGGGAACTGCCAGGCATCAAACTAAGCAGAAGGCCCC
TGACGGATGGCCTTTTTGCGTTTCTACAAACTCTTTCTGTGTTGTAAAACGACGGCCAGTCTTAAGCTCG
GGCCCCCTGGGCGGTTCTGATAACGAGTAATCGTTAATCCGCAAATAACGTAAAAACCCGCTTCGGCGGG
TTTTTTTATGGGGGGAGTTTAGGGAAAGAGCATTTGTCAGAATATTTAAGGGCGCCTGTCACTTTGCTTG
ATATATGAGAATTATTTAACCTTATAAATGAGAAAAAAGCAACGCACTTTAAATAAGATACGTTGCTTTT
TCGATTGATGAACACCTATAATTAAACTATTCATCTATTATTTATGATTTTTTGTATATACAATATTTCT
AGTTTGTTAAAGAGAATTAAGAAAATAAATCTCGAAAATAATAAAGGGAAAATCAGTTTTTGATATCAAA
ATTATACATGTCAACGATAATACAAAATATAATACAAACTATAAGATGTTATCAGTATTTATTATGCATT
TAGAATAAATTTTGTGTCGCCCTTCCGCGAAATTAATACGACTCACTATAGGGGAATTGTGAGCGGATAA
CAATTCCCCTCTAGAAATAATTTTGTTTAACTTTTGAAGGAGATATACCATGGGCAGCGACAAGATCCAC
CATCACCACCATCACGAAAATCTGTACTTTCAAGGTCATATGAACCGTCAGCTGGAGCGTAGCGGTCGTT
TCGGTGGCAACCCGGGTGGCTTCGGCAACCAAGGTGGCTTTGGTAACAGCCGTGGTGGCGGTGCGGGTCT
GGGTAACAACCAGGGTAGCAACATGGGCGGTGGCATGAACTTCGGTGCGTTTAGCATCAACCCGGCGGCG
GCGGCGGCGGCGCAGGCGGCGCTGCAAAGCAGCTGGGGCGCGGCGGGTGCGCTGGCGAGCCAGCAAAACC
AAAGCGGCCCGAGCGGTAACAACCAGAACCAAGGCAACATGCAGCGTGAACCGAACCAAGCGTTTGGTAG
CGGCAACAACAGCTACAGCGGCAGCAACAGCGGTGCGGCGATTGGTTGGGGCAGCGCGAGCAACGCGGGT
AGCGGTAGCGGTTTTAACGGTGGCTTTGGTAGCAGCATGGACAGCAAGAGCAGCGGCTGGGGCATGTAAC
TCGAGCCCCCTAGCATAACCCCTTGGGGCCTCTAAACGGGTCTTGAGGGGTTTTTTGCCCCTGAGACGCG
TCAATCGAGTTCGTACCTAAGGGCGACACCCCCTAATTAGCCCGGGCGAAAGGCCCAGTCTTTCGACTGA
GCCTTTCGTTTTATTTGATGCCTGGCAGTTCCCTACTCTCGCATGGGGAGTCCCCACACTACCATCGGCG
CTACGGCGTTTCACTTCTGAGTTCGGCATGGGGTCAGGTGGGACCACCGCGCTACTGCCGCCAGGCAAAC
AAGGGGTGTTATGAGCCATATTCAGGTATAAATGGGCTCGCGATAATGTTCAGAATTGGTTAATTGGTTG
TAACACTGACCCCTATTTGTTTATTTTTCTAAATACATTCAAATATGTATCCGCTCATGAGACAATAACC
CTGATAAATGCTTCAATAATATTGAAAAAGGAAGAATATGAGCCATATTCAACGGGAAACGTCGAGGCCG
CGATTAAATTCCAACATGGATGCTGATTTATATGGGTATAAATGGGCTCGCGATAATGTCGGGCAATCAG
GTGCGACAATCTATCGCTTGTATGGGAAGCCCGATGCGCCAGAGTTGTTTCTGAAACATGGCAAAGGTAG
CGTTGCCAATGATGTTACAGATGAGATGGTCAGACTAAACTGGCTGACGGAATTTATGCCACTTCCGACC
ATCAAGCATTTTATCCGTACTCCTGATGATGCATGGTTACTCACCACTGCGATCCCCGGAAAAACAGCGT
TCCAGGTATTAGAAGAATATCCTGATTCAGGTGAAAATATTGTTGATGCGCTGGCAGTGTTCCTGCGCCG
GTTGCACTCGATTCCTGTTTGTAATTGTCCTTTTAACAGCGATCGCGTATTTCGCCTCGCTCAGGCGCAA
TCACGAATGAATAACGGTTTGGTTGATGCGAGTGATTTTGATGACGAGCGTAATGGCTGGCCTGTTGAAC
AAGTCTGGAAAGAAATGCATAAACTTTTGCCATTCTCACCGGATTCAGTCGTCACTCATGGTGATTTCTC
ACTTGATAACCTTATTTTTGACGAGGGGAAATTAATAGGTTGTATTGATGTTGGACGAGTCGGAATCGCA
GACCGATACCAGGATCTTGCCATCCTATGGAACTGCCTCGGTGAGTTTTCTCCTTCATTACAGAAACGGC
TTTTTCAAAAATATGGTATTGATAATCCTGATATGAATAAATTGCAATTTCATTTGATGCTCGATGAGTT
TTTCTAAGCGGCGCGCCATCGAATGGCGCAAAACCTTTCGCGGTATGGCATGATAGCGCCCGGAAGAGAG
TCAATTCAGGGTGGTGAATATGAAACCAGTAACGTTATACGATGTCGCAGAGTATGCCGGTGTCTCTTAT
CAGACCGTTTCCCGCGTGGTGAACCAGGCCAGCCACGTTTCTGCGAAAACGCGGGAAAAAGTGGAAGCGG
CGATGGCGGAGCTGAATTACATTCCCAACCGCGTGGCACAACAACTGGCGGGCAAACAGTCGTTGCTGAT
TGGCGTTGCCACCTCCAGTCTGGCCCTGCACGCGCCGTCGCAAATTGTCGCGGCGATTAAATCTCGCGCC
GATCAACTGGGTGCCAGCGTGGTGGTGTCGATGGTAGAACGAAGCGGCGTCGAAGCCTGTAAAGCGGCGG
TGCACAATCTTCTCGCGCAACGCGTCAGTGGGCTGATCATTAACTATCCGCTGGATGACCAGGATGCCAT
TGCTGTGGAAGCTGCCTGCACTAATGTTCCGGCGTTATTTCTTGATGTCTCTGACCAGACACCCATCAAC
AGTATTATTTTCTCCCATGAGGACGGTACGCGACTGGGCGTGGAGCATCTGGTCGCATTGGGTCACCAGC
AAATCGCGCTGTTAGCGGGCCCATTAAGTTCTGTCTCGGCGCGTCTGCGTCTGGCTGGCTGGCATAAATA
TCTCACTCGCAATCAAATTCAGCCGATAGCGGAACGGGAAGGCGACTGGAGTGCCATGTCCGGTTTTCAA
CAAACCATGCAAATGCTGAATGAGGGCATCGTTCCCACTGCGATGCTGGTTGCCAACGATCAGATGGCGC
TGGGCGCAATGCGCGCCATTACCGAGTCCGGGCTGCGCGTTGGTGCGGATATCTCGGTAGTGGGATACGA
CGATACCGAAGATAGCTCATGTTATATCCCGCCGTTAACCACCATCAAACAGGATTTTCGCCTGCTGGGG
CAAACCAGCGTGGACCGCTTGCTGCAACTCTCTCAGGGCCAGGCGGTGAAGGGCAATCAGCTGTTGCCAG
TCTCACTGGTGAAAAGAAAAACCACCCTGGCGCCCAATACGC
Features (pLannotate 1.2.2; 14 found; start..end, strand, type, name):
    166..754     +  rep_origin     ori: high-copy-number ColE1/pMB1/pBR322/pUC origin of replication
    979..996     +  terminator     rrnB T2 terminator (fragment): transcription terminator T2 from the E. coli rrnB gene
   1021..1040    -  CDS            lacZα (fragment): LacZα fragment of β-galactosidase; lacZ fragment
   1504..1522    +  promoter       T7 promoter: promoter for bacteriophage T7 RNA polymerase
   1523..1547    +  protein_bind   lac operator: The lac repressor binds to the lac operator to inhibit transcription in E. coli. This inhibition can be relieved by adding lactose or isopropyl-β-D-thiogalactopyranoside (IPTG). lac repressor encoded by lacI
   1587..2096    +  CDS            TARDBP (fragment): TADBP_HUMAN - Also known as TDP43. Experimental evidence at protein level: Swiss-Prot protein existence level 1. RNA-binding protein that is involved in various steps of RNA biogenesis and processing (PubMed:23519609). Preferentially binds, via its two RNA recognition motifs RRM1 and RRM2, to GU-repeats on RNA molecules predominantly localized within long introns and in the 3'UTR of mRNAs (PubMed:23519609, PubMed:24240615, PubMed:24464995). In turn, regulates the splicing of many non-coding and protein-coding RNAs including proteins involved in neuronal survival, as well as mRNAs that encode p
   2110..2157    +  terminator     T7 terminator: transcription terminator for bacteriophage T7 RNA polymerase
   2217..2257    -  terminator     rrnB T1 terminator (fragment): transcription terminator T1 from the E. coli rrnB gene
   2259..2374    -  ncRNA          5S rRNA: Accession: RF00001 - 5S ribosomal RNA
   2405..2429    +  CDS            KanR (fragment): aminoglycoside phosphotransferase; aph(3')-Ia; confers resistance to kanamycin in bacteria or G418 (Geneticin®) in eukaryotes
   2459..2555    +  promoter       AmpR promoter (fragment): bla
   2558..3367    +  CDS            KanR: aminoglycoside phosphotransferase; aph(3')-Ia; confers resistance to kanamycin in bacteria or G418 (Geneticin®) in eukaryotes
   3376..3449    +  promoter       lacI promoter (fragment): lacI
   3450..77      +  CDS            lacI (across the origin): LACI_ECOLI - Experimental evidence at protein level: Swiss-Prot protein existence level 1. Repressor of the lactose operon. Binds allolactose as an inducer. From Escherichia coli (strain K12).
