[The description below was written by a language model from this plasmid's Addgene catalogue record and pLannotate feature annotations shown in this document.]
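Description:
TDP-43 _CTD_5M→A_CR is a 4,452 bp bacterial expression plasmid built on the pJ411 backbone for producing a mutant form of the C-terminal domain (CTD) of human TDP-43 (gene TARDBP) in E. coli. It replicates from a high-copy ColE1/pUC-type origin and is selected with kanamycin through an aph(3')-Ia (KanR) gene that, by the annotation, sits behind a fragment of the bla promoter. The plasmid also carries lacI with its own promoter, so it supplies the lac repressor itself. Fragments of the rrnB T1 and T2 terminators flank the expression region, presumably insulating it from read-through transcription.

The expression cassette consists of a T7 promoter immediately followed by a lac operator, the TDP-43 coding segment, and a T7 terminator. This arrangement keeps transcription repressed until IPTG is added in a host that supplies T7 RNA polymerase. The record lists a 444 bp insert placed between NdeI and XhoI sites, fused to an N-terminal 6xHis tag contributed by the backbone for affinity purification. The tag is not annotated as a separate feature in the table. The CTD carries five methionine-to-alanine substitutions (M322A, M323A, M336A, M337A, M339A); the "CR" in the name is not defined in the record and probably refers to a conserved region of the domain.

According to the stated purpose and the associated publication, the construct is used to make recombinant mutant CTD protein. The protein serves studies of how site-specific and transient interactions contribute to phase separation of this disordered, low-complexity domain.
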