Addgene plasmid #194263: TDP-43 _CTD_5M→A_CR
Purpose: Expresses 6xHis-tagged C-terminal domain of TDP-43 with 5M→A_CR
Depositing lab: Nicolas Fawzi. Depositing organization: Brown University. Publication: A synergy between site-specific and transient interactions drives the phase separation of a disordered, low-complexity domain. Mohanty P, Shenoy J, Rizuan A, Mercado-Ortiz JF, Fawzi NL, Mittal J. Proc Natl Acad Sci U S A. 2023 Aug 22;120(34):e2305625120. doi: 10.1073/pnas.2305625120. Epub 2023 Aug 14. PubMed 37579155.
Backbone
  Vector backbone: PJ411
  Backbone size w/o insert (bp): 4000
  Total vector size (bp): 4452
  Vector type: Bacterial Expression
Growth in bacteria
  Bacterial resistance: Kanamycin, 50 μg/mL
  Growth temperature: 37°C
  Growth strain: DH5alpha
  Copy number: High Copy
Gene/Insert
  Gene/Insert name: TDP-43
  Species: H. sapiens (human), Synthetic
  Insert size (bp): 444
  Mutation: M322A, M323A, M336A, M337A, M339A mutations in TDP-43 CTD
  Entrez Gene: TARDBP (a.k.a. ALS10, TDP-43)
  Promoter: T7
  Tag / fusion protein: 6XHistag (N terminal on backbone)
  Cloning method: Restriction Enzyme; 5′ cloning site Nde1 (unknown if destroyed); 3′ cloning site XhoI (unknown if destroyed)
  Sequencing primers: 5′ T7; 3′ T7
Terms and licenses: Academic/Nonprofit Terms; Industry Terms: Not Available to Industry
How to cite: TDP-43 _CTD_5M→A_CR was a gift from Nicolas Fawzi (Addgene plasmid # 194263 ; http://n2t.net/addgene:194263 ; RRID:Addgene_194263)
